Addgene plasmid #203749: trLATm1PtoLmEos3.2
Purpose: Encodes the transmembrane domain from human LAT with mEos3.2 fused on the C terminus. Prolines P8 and P17 in the LAT transmembrane domain mutated to L. Used as a fluorescent plasma membrane probe.
Depositing lab: Sarah Veatch. Depositing organization: University of Michigan. Publication: Membrane phase separation drives responsive assembly of receptor signaling domains. Shelby SA, Castello-Serrano I, Wisser KC, Levental I, Veatch SL. Nat Chem Biol. 2023 Jun;19(6):750-758. doi: 10.1038/s41589-023-01268-8. Epub 2023 Mar 30. PubMed 36997644.
Backbone
  Vector backbone: mEos3.2-C1
  Backbone manufacturer: Addgene; Michael Davidson's lab
  Vector type: Mammalian Expression
Growth in bacteria
  Bacterial resistance: Kanamycin, 50 μg/mL
  Growth temperature: 37°C
  Growth strain: DH5alpha
  Copy number: High Copy
Gene/Insert
  Gene/Insert name: trLATm1 (PtoL)
  Species: H. sapiens (human)
  Mutation: P8L, P17L
  Entrez Gene: LAT (a.k.a. IMD52, LAT1, pp36)
  Tag / fusion protein: mEos3.2 (N terminal on insert)
  Cloning method: Restriction Enzyme; 5′ cloning site Unknown (unknown if destroyed)
Resource information
  A portion of this plasmid was derived from a plasmid made by: Insert DNA courtesy of the Ilya Levental lab
Terms and licenses: Academic/Nonprofit Terms; Industry Terms: Not Available to Industry
How to cite: trLATm1PtoLmEos3.2 was a gift from Sarah Veatch (Addgene plasmid # 203749 ; http://n2t.net/addgene:203749 ; RRID:Addgene_203749)
