[The description below was written by a language model from this plasmid's Addgene catalogue record and pLannotate feature annotations shown in this document.]
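Description:
trLATm1PtoLmEos3.2 is a mammalian expression plasmid built on the mEos3.2-C1 backbone, a high-copy vector of about 4.8 kb. It replicates in E. coli from a ColE1/pUC-type origin and also carries an f1 phage origin. A single Tn5 NeoR/KanR cassette sits behind tandem bacterial (bla) and SV40 early promoters and ends in an HSV TK polyadenylation signal. This arrangement gives kanamycin selection in bacteria and would allow G418 selection in transfected mammalian cells. The short ble, bGH poly(A) and SV40 large T fragments in the annotation appear to be backbone remnants rather than functional elements.

The payload is driven by the human CMV immediate-early enhancer and promoter and terminated by an SV40 poly(A) signal. It encodes a fusion of mEos3.2, a monomeric green-to-red photoconvertible fluorescent protein, with a short fragment of human LAT (linker for activation of T cells) corresponding to its transmembrane domain. Two prolines in this domain, P8 and P17, are mutated to leucine. The record is not consistent about orientation. The purpose statement says mEos3.2 is fused to the C terminus of the LAT segment, whereas the tag field and the sequenced feature table place the mEos3.2 coding sequence upstream, followed by a multiple cloning site remnant and then the LAT fragment, as expected for a C1-type vector. The cloning sites used are not recorded.

The construct is used as a fluorescent plasma membrane probe. The photoconvertible tag suits single-molecule localisation imaging. According to the associated publication title, such probes were applied to study how membrane phase separation contributes to the assembly of receptor signalling domains.
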