Features (pLannotate 1.2.2; 15 found; start..end, strand, type, name):
     61..364     +  enhancer       CMV enhancer: human cytomegalovirus immediate early enhancer
    365..568     +  promoter       CMV promoter: human cytomegalovirus (CMV) immediate early promoter
    613..1290    +  CDS            mEos3.2: mEos3.2 is a photoconvertible green/yellow fluorescent protein published in 2012, derived from Lobophyllia hemprichii. It is reported to be a rapidly-maturing monomer with moderate acid sensitivity.
   1292..1314    +  misc_feature   MCS (fragment): multiple cloning site
   1315..1434    +  CDS            LAT (fragment): LAT_HUMAN - Experimental evidence at protein level: Swiss-Prot protein existence level 1. Required for TCR (T-cell antigen receptor)- and pre-TCR- mediated signaling, both in mature T-cells and during their development. Involved in FCGR3 (low affinity immunoglobulin gamma Fc region receptor III)-mediated signaling in natural killer cells and FCER1 (high affinity immunoglobulin epsilon receptor)-mediated signaling in mast cells. Couples activation of these receptors and their associated kinases with distal intracellular events such as mobilization of intracellular calcium stores, PKC activation
   1442..1526    +  CDS            large T antigen (fragment): large T antigen from SV40 (simian virus 40)
   1549..1670    +  polyA_signal   SV40 poly(A) signal: SV40 polyadenylation signal
   1704..2132    -  rep_origin     f1 ori (sequence partly withheld): f1 bacteriophage origin of replication; arrow indicates direction of (+) strand synthesis
   2159..2263    +  promoter       AmpR promoter: bla
   2265..2622    +  promoter       SV40 promoter: SV40 enhancer and early promoter
   2657..3451    +  CDS            NeoR/KanR: aminoglycoside phosphotransferase from Tn5; aph(3')-II (or nptII); confers resistance to neomycin, kanamycin, and G418 (Geneticin®)
   3472..3624    +  CDS            ble (fragment): BLE_KLEPN - Experimental evidence at protein level: Swiss-Prot protein existence level 1. Binding protein with a strong affinity to the bleomycin family of antibiotics. Binds to CL990; an antimitotic-antibiotic compound. From Klebsiella pneumoniae.
   3683..3730    +  polyA_signal   HSV TK poly(A) signal: herpes simplex virus thymidine kinase polyadenylation signal (Cole and Stacy, 1985)
   3821..3837    -  polyA_signal   bGH poly(A) signal (fragment): bovine growth hormone polyadenylation signal
   4059..4647    +  rep_origin     ori: high-copy-number ColE1/pMB1/pBR322/pUC origin of replication
>Addgene plasmid #203749 | trLATm1PtoLmEos3.2 | addgene full sequence | sequence record 403341 | Addgene NGS Result
TAGTTATTAATAGTAATCAATTACGGGGTCATTAGTTCATAGCCCATATATGGAGTTCCGCGTTACATAA
CTTACGGTAAATGGCCCGCCTGGCTGACCGCCCAACGACCCCCGCCCATTGACGTCAATAATGACGTATG
TTCCCATAGTAACGCCAATAGGGACTTTCCATTGACGTCAATGGGTGGAGTATTTACGGTAAACTGCCCA
CTTGGCAGTACATCAAGTGTATCATATGCCAAGTACGCCCCCTATTGACGTCAATGACGGTAAATGGCCC
GCCTGGCATTATGCCCAGTACATGACCTTATGGGACTTTCCTACTTGGCAGTACATCTACGTATTAGTCA
TCGCTATTACCATGGTGATGCGGTTTTGGCAGTACATCAATGGGCGTGGATAGCGGTTTGACTCACGGGG
ATTTCCAAGTCTCCACCCCATTGACGTCAATGGGAGTTTGTTTTGGCACCAAAATCAACGGGACTTTCCA
AAATGTCGTAACAACTCCGCCCCATTGACGCAAATGGGCGGTAGGCGTGTACGGTGGGAGGTCTATATAA
GCAGAGCTGGTTTAGTGAACCGTCAGATCCGCTAGCGCTACCGGTCGCCACCATGAGTGCGATTAAGCCA
GACATGAAGATCAAACTCCGTATGGAAGGCAACGTAAACGGGCACCACTTTGTGATCGACGGAGATGGTA
CAGGCAAGCCTTTTGAGGGAAAACAGAGTATGGATCTTGAAGTCAAAGAGGGCGGACCTCTGCCTTTTGC
CTTTGATATCCTGACCACTGCATTCCATTACGGCAACAGGGTATTCGCCAAATATCCAGACAACATACAA
GACTATTTTAAGCAGTCGTTTCCTAAGGGGTATTCGTGGGAACGAAGCTTGACTTTCGAAGACGGGGGCA
TTTGCAACGCCAGAAACGACATAACAATGGAAGGGGACACTTTCTATAATAAAGTTCGATTTTATGGTAC
CAACTTTCCCGCCAATGGTCCAGTTATGCAGAAGAAGACGCTGAAATGGGAGCCCTCCACTGAGAAAATG
TATGTGCGTGATGGAGTGCTGACGGGTGATATTGAGATGGCTTTGTTGCTTGAAGGAAATGCCCATTACC
GATGTGACTTCAGAACTACTTACAAAGCTAAGGAGAAGGGTGTCAAGTTACCAGGCGCCCACTTTGTGGA
CCACTGCATTGAGATTTTAAGCCATGACAAAGATTACAACAAGGTTAAGCTGTATGAGCATGCTGTTGCT
CATTCTGGATTGCCTGACAATGCCAGACGATTCTCGAGCTCAAGCTTCGAATTCATGGAGGAGGCCATCC
TGGTCCTGTGCGTGCTGGGGCTCCTGCTGCTGCTGATCCTGGCCATGTTGATGGCACTGTGTGTGCACTG
CCACAGACTGCCAGGCTCCGGATCCACCGGATCTAGATAACTGATCATAATCAGCCATACCACATTTGTA
GAGGTTTTACTTGCTTTAAAAAACCTCCCACACCTCCCCCTGAACCTGAAACATAAAATGAATGCAATTG
TTGTTGTTAACTTGTTTATTGCAGCTTATAATGGTTACAAATAAAGCAATAGCATCACAAATTTCACAAA
TAAAGCATTTTTTTCACTGCATTCTAGTTGTGGTTTGTCCAAACTCATCAATGTATCTTAACGCGTAAAT
TGTAAGCGTTAATATTTTGTTAAAATTCGCGTTAAATTTTTGTTAAATCAGCTCATTTTTTAACCAATAG
GCCGAAATCGGCAAAATCCCTTATAAATCAAAAGAATAGACCGAGATAGGGT
[37 nt withheld, positions 1803-1839]
AAAGAACGTGGACTCCAACGTCAAAGG
[49 nt withheld, positions 1867-1915]
T
[91 nt withheld, positions 1917-2007]
G
[124 nt withheld, positions 2009-2132]
CAGGTGGCACTTTTCGGGGAAATGTGCGCGGAACCCCTATTTGTTTATTTTTCTAAATACATTCAAATAT
GTATCCGCTCATGAGACAATAACCCTGATAAATGCTTCAATAATATTGAAAAAGGAAGAGTCCTGAGGCG
GAAAGAACCAGCTGTGGAATGTGTGTCAGTTAGGGTGTGGAAAGTCCCCAGGCTCCCCAGCAGGCAGAAG
TATGCAAAGCATGCATCTCAATTAGTCAGCAACCAGGTGTGGAAAGTCCCCAGGCTCCCCAGCAGGCAGA
AGTATGCAAAGCATGCATCTCAATTAGTCAGCAACCATAGTCCCGCCCCTAACTCCGCCCATCCCGCCCC
TAACTCCGCCCAGTTCCGCCCATTCTCCGCCCCATGGCTGACTAATTTTTTTTATTTATGCAGAGGCCGA
GGCCGCCTCGGCCTCTGAGCTATTCCAGAAGTAGTGAGGAGGCTTTTTTGGAGGCCTAGGCTTTTGCAAA
GATCGATCAAGAGACAGGATGAGGATCGTTTCGCATGATTGAACAAGATGGATTGCACGCAGGTTCTCCG
GCCGCTTGGGTGGAGAGGCTATTCGGCTATGACTGGGCACAACAGACAATCGGCTGCTCTGATGCCGCCG
TGTTCCGGCTGTCAGCGCAGGGGCGCCCGGTTCTTTTTGTCAAGACCGACCTGTCCGGTGCCCTGAATGA
ACTGCAAGACGAGGCAGCGCGGCTATCGTGGCTGGCCACGACGGGCGTTCCTTGCGCAGCTGTGCTCGAC
GTTGTCACTGAAGCGGGAAGGGACTGGCTGCTATTGGGCGAAGTGCCGGGGCAGGATCTCCTGTCATCTC
ACCTTGCTCCTGCCGAGAAAGTATCCATCATGGCTGATGCAATGCGGCGGCTGCATACGCTTGATCCGGC
TACCTGCCCATTCGACCACCAAGCGAAACATCGCATCGAGCGAGCACGTACTCGGATGGAAGCCGGTCTT
GTCGATCAGGATGATCTGGACGAAGAGCATCAGGGGCTCGCGCCAGCCGAACTGTTCGCCAGGCTCAAGG
CGAGCATGCCCGACGGCGAGGATCTCGTCGTGACCCATGGCGATGCCTGCTTGCCGAATATCATGGTGGA
AAATGGCCGCTTTTCTGGATTCATCGACTGTGGCCGGCTGGGTGTGGCGGACCGCTATCAGGACATAGCG
TTGGCTACCCGTGATATTGCTGAAGAGCTTGGCGGCGAATGGGCTGACCGCTTCCTCGTGCTTTACGGTA
TCGCCGCTCCCGATTCGCAGCGCATCGCCTTCTATCGCCTTCTTGACGAGTTCTTCTGAGCGGGACTCTG
GGGTTCGAAATGACCGACCAAGCGACGCCCAACCTGCCATCACGAGATTTCGATTCCACCGCCGCCTTCT
ATGAAAGGTTGGGCTTCGGAATCGTTTTCCGGGACGCCGGCTGGATGATCCTCCAGCGCGGGGATCTCAT
GCTGGAGTTCTTCGCCCACCCTAGGGGGAGGCTAACTGAAACACGGAAGGAGACAATACCGGAAGGAACC
CGCGCTATGACGGCAATAAAAAGACAGAATAAAACGCACGGTGTTGGGTCGTTTGTTCATAAACGCGGGG
TTCGGTCCCAGGGCTGGCACTCTGTCGATACCCCACCGAGACCCCATTGGGGCCAATACGCCCGCGTTTC
TTCCTTTTCCCCACCCCACCCCCCAAGTTCGGGTGAAGGCCCAGGGCTCGCAGCCAACGTCGGGGCGGCA
GGCCCTGCCATAGCCTCAGGTTACTCATATATACTTTAGATTGATTTAAAACTTCATTTTTAATTTAAAA
GGATCTAGGTGAAGATCCTTTTTGATAATCTCATGACCAAAATCCCTTAACGTGAGTTTTCGTTCCACTG
AGCGTCAGACCCCGTAGAAAAGATCAAAGGATCTTCTTGAGATCCTTTTTTTCTGCGCGTAATCTGCTGC
TTGCAAACAAAAAAACCACCGCTACCAGCGGTGGTTTGTTTGCCGGATCAAGAGCTACCAACTCTTTTTC
CGAAGGTAACTGGCTTCAGCAGAGCGCAGATACCAAATACTGTTCTTCTAGTGTAGCCGTAGTTAGGCCA
CCACTTCAAGAACTCTGTAGCACCGCCTACATACCTCGCTCTGCTAATCCTGTTACCAGTGGCTGCTGCC
AGTGGCGATAAGTCGTGTCTTACCGGGTTGGACTCAAGACGATAGTTACCGGATAAGGCGCAGCGGTCGG
GCTGAACGGGGGGTTCGTGCACACAGCCCAGCTTGGAGCGAACGACCTACACCGAACTGAGATACCTACA
GCGTGAGCTATGAGAAAGCGCCACGCTTCCCGAAGGGAGAAAGGCGGACAGGTATCCGGTAAGCGGCAGG
GTCGGAACAGGAGAGCGCACGAGGGAGCTTCCAGGGGGAAACGCCTGGTATCTTTATAGTCCTGTCGGGT
TTCGCCACCTCTGACTTGAGCGTCGATTTTTGTGATGCTCGTCAGGGGGGCGGAGCCTATGGAAAAACGC
CAGCAACGCGGCCTTTTTACGGTTCCTGGCCTTTTGCTGGCCTTTTGCTCACATGTTCTTTCCTGCGTTA
TCCCCTGATTCTGTGGATAACCGTATTACCGCCATGCAT
